>Addgene plasmid #1791 | Flag-SIRT1 | addgene full sequence | sequence record 241999 | Addgene NGS Result
CACATTTCCCCGAAAAGTGCCACCTGACCTTCTGAGGCGGAAAGAACCAGCTGTGGAATGTGTGTCAGTT
AGGGTGTGGAAAGTCCCCAGGCTCCCCAGCAGGCAGAAGTATGCAAAGCATGCATCTCAATTAGTCAGCA
AGGAAAGTCCCCAGGCTCCCCAGCAGGCAGAAGTATGCAAAGCATGCATCTCAATTAGTCAGCAACCATA
GTCCCGCCCCTAACTCCGCCCATCCCGCCCCTAACTCCGCCCAGTTCCGCCCATTCTCCGCCCCATGGCT
GACTAATTTTTTTTATTTATGCAGAGGCCGAGGCCGCCTCGGCCTCTGAGCTATTCCAGAAGTAGTGAAG
AGGCTTTTTTGGAGGAGATCTAAGCTTGGTACCGAGCTCGGATCCTCAGGATGGACTACAAGGACGATGA
CGATAAACCCGGGAATTCGGCGGACGAGGCGGCCCTCGCCCTTCAGCCCGGCGGCTCCCCCTCGGCGGCG
GGGGCCGACAGGGAGGCCGCGTCGTCCCCCGCCGGGGAGCCGCTCCGCAAGAGGCCGCGGAGAGATGGTC
CCGGCCTCGAGCGGAGCCCGGGCGAGCCCGGTGGGGCGGCCCCAGAGCGTGAGGTGCCGGCGGCGGCCAG
GGGCTGCCCGGGTGCGGCGGCGGCGGCGCTGTGGCGGGAGGCGGAGGCAGAGGCGGCGGCGGCAGGCGGG
GAGCAAGAGGCCCAGGCGACTGCGGCGGCTGGGGAAGGAGACAATGGGCCGGGCCTGCAGGGCCCATCTC
GGGAGCCACCGCTGGCCGACAACTTGTACGACGAAGACGACGACGACGAGGGCGAGGAGGAGGAAGAGGC
GGCGGCGGCGGCGATTGGGTACCGAGATAACCTTCTGTTCGGTGATGAAATTATCACTAATGGTTTTCAT
TCCTGTGAAAGTGATGAGGAGGATAGAGCCTCACATGCAAGCTCTAGTGACTGGACTCCAAGGCCACGGA
TAGGTCCATATACTTTTGTTCAGCAACATCTTATGATTGGCACAGATCCTCGAACAATTCTTAAAGATTT
ATTGCCGGAAACAATACCTCCACCTGAGTTGGATGATATGACACTGTGGCAGATTGTTATTAATATCCTT
TCAGAACCACCAAAAAGGAAAAAAAGAAAAGATATTAATACAATTGAAGATGCTGTGAAATTACTGCAAG
AGTGCAAAAAAATTATAGTTCTAACTGGAGCTGGGGTGTCTGTTTCATGTGGAATACCTGACTTCAGGTC
AAGGGATGGTATTTATGCTCGCCTTGCTGTAGACTTCCCAGATCTTCCAGATCCTCAAGCGATGTTTGAT
ATTGAATATTTCAGAAAAGATCCAAGACCATTCTTCAAGTTTGCAAAGGAAATATATCCTGGACAATTCC
AGCCATCTCTCTGTCACAAATTCATAGCCTTGTCAGATAAGGAAGGAAAACTACTTCGCAACTATACCCA
GAACATAGACACGCTGGAACAGGTTGCGGGAATCCAAAGGATAATTCAGTGTCATGGTTCCTTTGCAACA
GCATCTTGCCTGATTTGTAAATACAAAGTTGACTGTGAAGCTGTACGAGGAGATATTTTTAATCAGGTAG
TTCCTCGATGTCCTAGGTGCCCAGCTGATGAACCGCTTGCTATCATGAAACCAGAGATTGTGTTTTTTGG
TGAAAATTTACCAGAACAGTTTCATAGAGCCATGAAGTATGACAAAGATGAAGTTGACCTCCTCATTGTT
ATTGGGTCTTCCCTCAAAGTAAGACCAGTAGCACTAATTCCAAGTTCCATACCCCATGAAGTGCCTCAGA
TATTAATTAATAGAGAACCTTTGCCTCATCTGCATTTTGATGTAGAGCTTCTTGGAGACTGTGATGTCAT
AATTAATGAATTGTGTCATAGGTTAGGTGGTGAATATGCCAAACTTTGCTGTAACCCTGTAAAGCTTTCA
GAAATTACTGAAAAACCTCCACGAACACAAAAAGAATTGGCTTATTTGTCAGAGTTGCCACCCACACCTC
TTCATGTTTCAGAAGACTCAAGTTCACCAGAAAGAACTTCACCACCAGATTCTTCAGTGATTGTCACACT
TTTAGACCAAGCAGCTAAGAGTAATGATGATTTAGATGTGTCTGAATCAAAAGGTTGTATGGAAGAAAAA
CCACAGGAAGTACAAACTTCTAGGAATGTTGAAAGTATTGCTGAACAGATGGAAAATCCGGATTTGAAGA
ATGTTGGTTCTAGTACTGGGGAGAAAAATGAAAGAACTTCAGTGGCTGGAACAGTGAGAAAATGCTGGCC
TAATAGAGTGGCAAAGGAGCAGATTAGTAGGCGGCTTGATGGTAATCAGTATCTGTTTTTGCCACCAAAT
CGTTACATTTTCCATGGCGCTGAGGTATATTCAGACTCTGAAGATGACGTCTTATCCTCTAGTTCTTGTG
GCAGTAACAGTGATAGTGGGACATGCCAGAGTCCAAGTTTAGAAGAACCCATGGAGGATGAAAGTGAAAT
TGAAGAATTCTACAATGGCTTAGAAGATGAGCCTGATGTTCCAGAGAGAGCTGGAGGAGCTGGATTTGGG
ACTGATGGAGATGATCAAGAGGCAATTAATGAAGCTATATCTGTGAAACAGGAAGTAACAGACATGAACT
ATCCATCAAACAAATCATAGTGTAATAATTGTGCAGGTACAGGAATTGTTCCACTCTAGACAAGGGCGAA
TTCGCGGCCGCTAAATTCAATTCGCCCTATAGTGAGTCGTATTACAATTCACTGGCCGTCGTTTTACAAC
GTCGTGACTGGGAAAACCCTGGCGTTACCCAACTTAATCGCCTTGCAGCACATCCCCCTTTCGCCAGCTG
GCGTAATAGCGAAGAGGCCCGCACCGATCGCCCTTCCCAACAGTTGCGCAGCCTATACCTAGATAAGTAA
TGATCATAATCAGCCATATCACATCTGTAGAGGTTTTACTTGCTTTAAAAAACCTCCCACACCTCCCCCT
GAACCTGAAACATAAAATGAATGCAATTGTTGTTGTTAACTTGTTTATTGCAGCTTATAATGGTTACAAA
TAAAGCAATAGCATCACAAATTTCACAAATAAAGCATTTTTTTCACTGCATTCTAGTTGTGGTTTGTCCA
AACTCATCAATGTATCTTATCATGTCTGGATCCTCTACGCCGGACGCATCGTGGCCGGCATCACCGGCGC
CACAGGTGCGGTTGCTGGCGCCTATATCGCCGACATCACCGATGGGGAAGATCGGGCTCGCCACTTCGGG
CTCATGAGCGCTTGTTTCGGCGTGGGTATGGTGGCAGGCCCCGTGGCCGGGGGACTGTTGGGCGCCATCT
CCTTGCATGCACCATTCCTTGCGGCGGCGGTGCTCAACGGCCTCAACCTACTACTGGGCTGCTTCCTAAT
GCAGGAGTCGCATAAGGGAGAGCGTCGATATGCGGTGTGAAATACCGCACAGATGCGTAAGGAGAAAATA
CCGCATCAGGCGCTCTTCCGCTTCCTCGCTCACTGACTCGCTGCGCTCGGTCGTTCGGCTGCGGCGAGCG
GTATCAGCTCACTCAAAGGCGGTAATACGGTTATCCACAGAATCAGGGGATAACGCAGGAAAGAACATGT
GAGCAAAAGGCCAGCAAAAGGCCAGGAACCGTAAAAAGGCCGCGTTGCTGGCGTTTTTCCATAGGCTCCG
CCCCCCTGACGAGCATCACAAAAATCGACGCTCAAGTCAGAGGTGGCGAAACCCGACAGGACTATAAAGA
TACCAGGCGTTTCCCCCTGGAAGCTCCCTCGTGCGCTCTCCTGTTCCGACCCTGCCGCTTACCGGATACC
TGTCCGCCTTTCTCCCTTCGGGAAGCGTGGCGCTTTCTCATAGCTCACGCTGTAGGTATCTCAGTTCGGT
GTAGGTCGTTCGCTCCAAGCTGGGCTGTGTGCACGAACCCCCCGTTCAGCCCGACCGCTGCGCCTTATCC
GGTAACTATCGTCTTGAGTCCAACCCGGTAAGACACGACTTATCGCCACTGGCAGCAGCCACTGGTAACA
GGATTAGCAGAGCGAGGTATGTAGGCGGTGCTACAGAGTTCTTGAAGTGGTGGCCTAACTACGGCTACAC
TAGAAGGACAGTATTTGGTATCTGCGCTCTGCTGAAGCCAGTTACCTTCGGAAAAAGAGTTGGTAGCTCT
TGATCCGGCAAACAAACCACCGCTGGTAGCGGTGGTTTTTTTGTTTGCAAGCAGCAGATTACGCGCAGAA
AAAAAGGATCTCAAGAAGATCCTTTGATCTTTTCTACGGGGTCTGACGCTCAGTGGAACGAAAACTCACG
TTAAGGGATTTTGGTCATGAGATTATCAAAAAGGATCTTCACCTAGATCCTTTTAAATTAAAAATGAAGT
TTTAAATCAATCTAAAGTATATATGAGTAAACTTGGTCTGACAGTTACCAATGCTTAATCAGTGAGGCAC
CTATCTCAGCGATCTGTCTATTTCGTTCATCCATAGTTGCCTGACTCCCCGTCGTGTAGATAACTACGAT
ACGGGAGGGCTTACCATCTGGCCCCAGTGCTGCAATGATACCGCGAGACCCACGCTCACCGGCTCCAGAT
TTATCAGCAATAAACCAGCCAGCCGGAAGGGCCGAGCGCAGAAGTGGTCCTGCAACTTTATCCGCCTCCA
TCCAGTCTATTAATTGTTGCCGGGAAGCTAGAGTAAGTAGTTCGCCAGTTAATAGTTTGCGCAACGTTGT
TGCCATTGCTGCAGGCATCGTGGTGTCACGCTCGTCGTTTGGTATGGCTTCATTCAGCTCCGGTTCCCAA
CGATCAAGGCGAGTTACATGATCCCCCATGTTGTGCAAAAAAGCGGTTAGCTCCTTCGGTCCTCCGATCG
TTGTCAGAAGTAAGTTGGCCGCAGTGTTATCACTCATGGTTATGGCAGCACTGCATAATTCTCTTACTGT
CATGCCATCCGTAAGATGCTTTTCTGTGACTGGTGAGTACTCAACCAAGTCATTCTGAGAATAGTGTATG
CGGCGACCGAGTTGCTCTTGCCCGGCGTCAACACGGGATAATACCGCGCCACATAGCAGAACTTTAAAAG
TGCTCATCATTGGAAAACGTTCTTCGGGGCGAAAACTCTCAAGGATCTTACCGCTGTTGAGATCCAGTTC
GATGTAACCCACTCGTGCACCCAACTGATCTTCAGCATCTTTTACTTTCACCAGCGTTTCTGGGTGAGCA
AAAACAGGAAGGCAAAATGCCGCAAAAAAGGGAATAAGGGCGACACGGAAATGTTGAATACTCATACTCT
TCCTTTTTCAATATTATTGAAGCATTTATCAGGGTTATTGTCTCATGAGCGGATACATATTTGAATGTAT
TTAGAAAAATAAACAAATAGGGGTTCCGCG
Features (pLannotate 1.2.2; 12 found; start..end, strand, type, name):
     32..365     +  promoter       SV40 promoter: SV40 enhancer and early promoter
    401..417     +  CDS            5xFLAG (fragment): five tandem FLAG® epitope tags
    439..2680    +  CDS            SIRT1 (fragment): human NAD+-dependent protein deacetylase sirtuin-1 homolog of budding yeast Sir2
   2756..2774    -  promoter       T7 promoter: promoter for bacteriophage T7 RNA polymerase
   2777..2924    +  CDS            lacZα (fragment): LacZα fragment of β-galactosidase; lacZ fragment
   2940..3025    +  CDS            large T antigen (fragment): large T antigen from SV40 (simian virus 40)
   3048..3182    +  polyA_signal   SV40 poly(A) signal: SV40 polyadenylation signal
   3177..3458    +  CDS            TcR (fragment): tetracycline efflux protein; tet; confers resistance to tetracycline
   3458..3510    +  misc_feature   bom (fragment): basis of mobility region from pBR322
   3696..4284    -  rep_origin     ori: high-copy-number ColE1/pMB1/pBR322/pUC origin of replication
   4455..5315    -  CDS            AmpR: β-lactamase; bla; confers resistance to ampicillin, carbenicillin, and related antibiotics
   5316..5420    -  promoter       AmpR promoter: bla
