[The description below was written by a language model from this plasmid's Addgene catalogue record and pLannotate feature annotations shown in this document.]
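Description:
Flag-SIRT1 is a mammalian expression plasmid built on the small pECE backbone and carrying the human SIRT1 cDNA (also known as Sir2 or SIR2alpha), which encodes the NAD+-dependent protein deacetylase sirtuin-1. The sequenced record is about 5.4 kb. In bacteria it replicates from a high-copy ColE1/pUC-type origin and is selected with ampicillin through a β-lactamase gene driven by its own bla promoter. No mammalian selection marker is annotated, so the plasmid appears suited to transient transfection rather than stable selection.

Expression in mammalian cells is driven by the SV40 enhancer and early promoter, which sits directly upstream of the coding region. A short FLAG-related match precedes the SIRT1 open reading frame. The annotation tool labels it as a fragment of a 5xFLAG element, but its small size agrees with the catalogue description of an N-terminal Flag tag on the insert. An SV40 polyadenylation signal downstream of the insert terminates the transcript. The region between the insert and the poly(A) signal contains an antisense T7 promoter and partial lacZα and SV40 large T antigen matches. A tetracycline-resistance fragment and a partial pBR322 bom region follow the poly(A) signal. All of these are best read as leftovers of earlier cloning vectors and SV40 sequence, not as functional elements.

The insert was cloned between HindIII and XbaI. The depositor notes that HindIII is not unique because a second site lies within the SIRT1 sequence, and that a unique SacI site at the 5′ end of the insert is an alternative for subcloning. The plasmid is used to overexpress epitope-tagged SIRT1 for detection or immunoprecipitation, and the associated study examined SIRT1 regulation of FOXO transcription factors under stress.
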