Addgene plasmid #1791: Flag-SIRT1
Purpose: Mammalian expression of flag-tagged SIRT1
Depositing lab: Michael Greenberg. Depositing organization: Boston Children's Hospital. Publication: Stress-dependent regulation of FOXO transcription factors by the SIRT1 deacetylase. Brunet A, Sweeney LB, Sturgill JF, Chua KF, Greer PL, Lin Y, Tran H, Ross SE, Mostoslavsky R, Cohen HY, Hu LS, Cheng HL, Jedrychowski MP, Gygi SP, Sinclair DA, Alt FW, Greenberg ME. Science 2004 Mar 26;303(5666):2011-5. Epub 2004 Feb 19. 10.1126/science.1094637 PubMed 14976264.
Backbone
  Vector backbone: pECE
  Backbone size w/o insert (bp): 2877
  Vector type: Mammalian Expression
Growth in bacteria
  Bacterial resistance: Ampicillin, 100 μg/mL
  Growth temperature: 37°C
  Growth strain: DH5alpha
  Copy number: High Copy
Gene/Insert
  Gene/Insert name: SIRT1 (alt name: Sir2)
  Species: H. sapiens (human)
  Insert size (bp): 2314
  GenBank ID: NM_012238 NP_036370
  Entrez Gene: SIRT1 (a.k.a. SIR2, SIR2L1, SIR2alpha)
  Tag / fusion protein: Flag (N terminal on insert)
  Cloning method: Restriction Enzyme; 5′ cloning site HindIII (not destroyed); 3′ cloning site XbaI (not destroyed)
  Sequencing primers: 5′ SV40pro-F
Terms and licenses: Academic/Nonprofit Terms; Industry Terms: Not Available to Industry
Depositor comments: The HindIII site used for cloning this plasmid is not unique. There is an additional HindIII site at nucleotide 1569 of the NCBI Reference Sequence: NM_012238.4. There is a unique SacI site at the 5' end of the insert that could be used for cloning.
How to cite: Flag-SIRT1 was a gift from Michael Greenberg (Addgene plasmid # 1791 ; http://n2t.net/addgene:1791 ; RRID:Addgene_1791)
