>Addgene plasmid #1791 | Flag-SIRT1 | addgene partial sequence | sequence record 55456 | hSIRT1-R3 5'-AGAGATGGCTGGAATTGTCC-3'
TATTCAATATCAAACATCGCTTGAGGATCTGGAAGATCTGGGAAGTCTACAGCAAGGCGAGCATAAATAC
CATCCCTTGACCTGAAGTCAGGTATTCCACATGAAACAGACACCCCAGCTCCAGTTAGAACTATAATTTT
TTTGCACTCTTGCAGTAATTTCACAGCATCTTCAATTGTATTAATATCTTTTCTTTTTTTCCTTTTTGGT
GGTTCTGAAAGGATATTAATAACAATCTGCCACAGTGTCATATCATCCAACTCAGGTGGAGGTATTGTTT
CCGGCAATAAATCTTTAAGAATTGTTCGAGGATCTGTGCCAATCATAAGATGTTGCTGAACAAAAGTATA
TGGACCTATCCGTGGCCTTGGAGTCCAGTCACTAGAGCTTGCATGTGAGGCTCTATCCTCCTCATCACTT
TCACAGGAATGAAAACCATTAGTGATAATTTCATCACCGAACAGAAGGTTATCTCGGTACCCAATCGCCG
CCGCCGCCGCCTCTTCCTCCTCCTCGCCCTCGTCGTCGTCGTCTTCGTCGTACAAGTTGTCGGCCAGCGG
TGGCTCCCGAGATGGGCCCTGCAGGCCCGGCCCATTGTCTCCTTCCCCAGCCGCCGCAGTCGCCTGGGCC
TCTTGCTCCCCGCCTGCCGCCGCCGCCTCTGCCTCCGCCTCCCGCCACAGCGCCGCCGCCGCCGCACCCG
GGCAGCCCCTGGCCGCCGCCGGCACCTCACGCTCTGGGGCCGCCCCACCGGGCTCGCCCGGGCTCCGCTC
GAGGCCGGGACCATCTCTCCGCGGCCTCTTGCGGAGCGGCTCCCCGGCGGGGG
