>Addgene plasmid #1791 | Flag-SIRT1 | addgene partial sequence | sequence record 60920 | SV40-pA-R
TAAACAAGTTAACAACAACAATTGCATTCATTTTATGTTTCAGGTTCAGGGGGAGGTGTGGGAGGTTTTT
TAAAGCAAGTAAAACCTCTACAGATGTGATATGGCTGATTATGATCATTACTTATCTAGGTATAGGCTGC
GCAACTGTTGGGAAGGGCGATCGGTGCGGGCCTCTTCGCTATTACGCCAGCTGGCGAAAGGGGGATGTGC
TGCAAGGCGATTAAGTTGGGTAACGCCAGGGTTTTCCCAGTCACGACGTTGTAAAACGACGGCCAGTGAA
TTGTAATACGACTCACTATAGGGCGAATTGAATTTAGCGGCCGCGAATTCGCCCTTGTCTAGAGTGGAAC
AATTCCTGTACCTGCACAATTATTACACTATGATTTGTTTGATGGATAGTTCATGTCTGTTACTTCCTGT
TTCACAGATATAGCTTCATTAATTGCCTCTTGATCATCTCCATCAGTCCCAAATCCAGCTCCTCCAGCTC
TCTCTGGAACATCAGGCTCATCTTCTAAGCCATTGTAGAATTCTTCAATTTCACTTTCATCCTCCATGGG
TTCTTCTAAACTTGGACTCTGGCATGTCCCACTATCACTGTTACTGCCACAAGAACTAGAGGATAAGACG
TCATCTTCAGAGTCTGAATATACCTCAGCGCCATGGAAAATGTAACGATTTGGTGGCAAAAACAGATACT
GATTACCATCAAGCCGCCTACTAATCTGCTCCTTTGCCACTCTATTAGGCCAGCATTTTCTCACTGTTCC
AGCCACTGAAGTTCTTTCATTTTTCTCCCCAGTACTAGAACCAACATTCTTCAAATCCGGATTTTCCATC
TGTTCAGCAATACTTTCAACATTCCTAGAAGTTTGTACTTCCTGTGGTTTTTCTTCCATACAACCTTTTG
ATTCAGACACATCTAAATCA
