>Addgene plasmid #1791 | Flag-SIRT1 | addgene partial sequence | sequence record 168661 | hSirt1-R 5'-TTGCATGTGAGGCTCTATCC-3'
TTCATCACCGAACAGAAGGTTATCTCGGTACCCAATCGCCGCCGCCGCCGCCTCTTCCTCCTCCTCGCCC
TCGTCGTCGTCGTCTTCGTCGTACAAGTTGTCGGCCAGCGGTGGCTCCCGAGATGGGCCCTGCAGGCCCG
GCCCATTGTCTCCTTCCCCAGCCGCCGCAGTCGCCTGGGCCTCTTGCTCCCCGCCTGCCGCCGCCGCCTC
TGCCTCCGCCTCCCGCCACAGCGCCGCCGCCGCCGCACCCGGGCAGCCCCTGGCCGCCGCCGGCACCTCA
CGCTCTGGGGCCGCCCCACCGGGCTCGCCCGGGCTCCGCTCGAGGCCGGGACCATCTCTCCGCGGCCTCT
TGCGGAGCGGCTCCCCGGCGGGGGACGACGCGGCCTCCCTGTCGGCCCCCGCCGCCGAGGGGGAGCCGCC
GGGCTGAAGGGCGAGGGCCGCCTCGTCCGCCGAATTCCCGGGTTTATCGTCATCGTCCTTGTAGTCCATC
CTGAGGATCCGAGCTCGGTACCAAGCTTAGATCTCCTCCAAAAAAGCCTCTTCACTACTTCTGGAATAGC
TCAGAGGCCGAGGCGGCCTCGGCCTCTGCATAAATAAAAAAAATTAGTCAGCCATGGGGCGGAGAATGGG
CGGAACTGGGCGGAGTTAGGGGCGGGATGGGCGGAGTTAGGGGCGGGACTATGGTTGCTGACTAATTGAG
ATGCATGCTTTGCATACTTCTGCCTGCTGGGG
